Addgene plasmid #190196: pAAV-MPRA-MluI-SpeI-EcoRI
Purpose: (Empty Backbone) Empty vector for inserting MPRA libraries into AAV
Depositing lab: Hyejung Won. Depositing organization: University of North Carolina at Chapel Hill. Publication: Systematic investigation of allelic regulatory activity of schizophrenia-associated common variants. McAfee JC, Lee S, Lee J, Bell JL, Krupa O, Davis J, Insigne K, Bond ML, Zhao N, Boyle AP, Phanstiel DH, Love MI, Stein JL, Ruzicka WB, Davila-Velderrain J, Kosuri S, Won H. Cell Genom. 2023 Sep 15;3(10):100404. doi: 10.1016/j.xgen.2023.100404. eCollection 2023 Oct 11. PubMed 37868037.
Backbone
  Vector backbone: pAAV-hSyn-EGFP
  Backbone size (bp): 4061
  Modifications to backbone: We digested pAAV-hSyn-EGFP using MluI-HF and EcoR1-HF to remove eGFP from the original backbone, and ligated in an oligo that contains the sequences for MluI, SpeI, and EcoRI restriction sites.
  Vector type: Mammalian Expression, AAV ; massively parallel reporter assay (MPRA)
Growth in bacteria
  Bacterial resistance: Ampicillin, 100 μg/mL
  Growth temperature: 30°C
  Growth strain: NEB Stable
  Growth instructions: Use Endura Electrocompetent Cells (Lucigen, cat#60242-1). Grow 10 hours at 30C.
  Copy number: Unknown
Gene/Insert
  Cloning method: Restriction Enzyme
Terms and licenses: Academic/Nonprofit Terms; Industry Terms: Not Available to Industry
Depositor comments: Intended for MPRA libraries.
How to cite: pAAV-MPRA-MluI-SpeI-EcoRI was a gift from Hyejung Won (Addgene plasmid # 190196 ; http://n2t.net/addgene:190196 ; RRID:Addgene_190196)
