[The description below was written by a language model from this plasmid's Addgene catalogue record and pLannotate feature annotations shown in this document.]
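Description:
pAAV-MPRA-MluI-SpeI-EcoRI is an empty AAV transfer (cis) plasmid built to receive massively parallel reporter assay (MPRA) libraries for delivery into mammalian cells by recombinant adeno-associated virus. It derives from pAAV-hSyn-EGFP. According to the record, the parent was cut with MluI and EcoRI to remove the EGFP reporter, and a short oligonucleotide carrying MluI, SpeI and EcoRI sites was ligated in its place. The 4,061 bp sequence shows no promoter or reporter coding sequence between the viral repeats, which suggests the synapsin promoter was excised along with EGFP. The record itself only mentions removal of EGFP.

The remaining AAV cassette consists of AAV2 inverted terminal repeats flanking the small cloning site, followed by a WPRE and the human growth hormone polyadenylation signal. The ITRs provide the cis signals for genome replication and packaging into capsids. The WPRE and poly(A) signal support stability and 3' end processing of transcripts from whatever is cloned upstream. A library insert would therefore need to supply its own candidate regulatory elements, minimal promoter, reporter and barcodes, although the record does not describe the library design. The right ITR is annotated in full, whereas the left ITR is detected only as two short fragments. This may reflect the difficulty of sequencing or annotating these hairpin-forming repeats rather than a real truncation.

The plasmid replicates in bacteria from a high-copy ColE1/pUC-type origin and is selected with ampicillin through the bla gene and its promoter. An f1 origin and small remnants of bom and rop from pBR322 are also present. It is maintained in recombination-deficient strains, consistent with the instability of ITR-containing plasmids. It was deposited in connection with a study of the allelic regulatory activity of schizophrenia-associated common variants.
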