Features (pLannotate 1.2.2; 13 found; start..end, strand, type, name):
    765..1353    +  rep_origin     ori: high-copy-number ColE1/pMB1/pBR322/pUC origin of replication
   1426..1453    +  repeat_region  AAV2 ITR (fragment): inverted terminal repeat of adeno-associated virus serotype 2 inverted
   1482..1509    +  repeat_region  AAV2 ITR (fragment): inverted terminal repeat of adeno-associated virus serotype 2 inverted
   1577..1602    +  misc_feature   MCS (fragment): pBluescript multiple cloning site
   1602..2190    +  misc_feature   WPRE: woodchuck hepatitis virus posttranscriptional regulatory element
   2222..2698    +  polyA_signal   hGH poly(A) signal: human growth hormone polyadenylation signal
   2738..2878    +  repeat_region  AAV2 ITR: inverted terminal repeat of adeno-associated virus serotype 2 inverted
   2883..2934    -  misc_feature   bom (fragment): basis of mobility region from pBR322
   2953..3408    +  rep_origin     f1 ori (sequence partly withheld): f1 bacteriophage origin of replication; arrow indicates direction of (+) strand synthesis
   3409..3458    -  misc_feature   bom (fragment): basis of mobility region from pBR322
   3560..3595    -  CDS            rop (fragment): Rop protein, which maintains plasmids at low copy number; rop
   3690..3794    +  promoter       AmpR promoter: bla
   3795..594     +  CDS            AmpR (across the origin): β-lactamase; bla; confers resistance to ampicillin, carbenicillin, and related antibiotics
>Addgene plasmid #190196 | pAAV-MPRA-MluI-SpeI-EcoRI | addgene full sequence | sequence record 417286 | Addgene NGS Result
GGTCGCCGCATACACTATTCTCAGAATGACTTGGTTGAGTACTCACCAGTCACAGAAAAGCATCTTACGG
ATGGCATGACAGTAAGAGAATTATGCAGTGCTGCCATAACCATGAGTGATAACACTGCGGCCAACTTACT
TCTGACAACGATCGGAGGACCGAAGGAGCTAACCGCTTTTTTGCACAACATGGGGGATCATGTAACTCGC
CTTGATCGTTGGGAACCGGAGCTGAATGAAGCCATACCAAACGACGAGCGTGACACCACGATGCCTGTAG
CAATGGCAACAACGTTGCGCAAACTATTAACTGGCGAACTACTTACTCTAGCTTCCCGGCAACAATTAAT
AGACTGGATGGAGGCGGATAAAGTTGCAGGACCACTTCTGCGCTCGGCCCTTCCGGCTGGCTGGTTTATT
GCTGATAAATCTGGAGCCGGTGAGCGTGGGTCTCGCGGTATCATTGCAGCACTGGGGCCAGATGGTAAGC
CCTCCCGTATCGTAGTTATCTACACGACGGGGAGTCAGGCAACTATGGATGAACGAAATAGACAGATCGC
TGAGATAGGTGCCTCACTGATTAAGCATTGGTAACTGTCAGACCAAGTTTACTCATATATACTTTAGATT
GATTTAAAACTTCATTTTTAATTTAAAAGGATCTAGGTGAAGATCCTTTTTGATAATCTCATGACCAAAA
TCCCTTAACGTGAGTTTTCGTTCCACTGAGCGTCAGACCCCGTAGAAAAGATCAAAGGATCTTCTTGAGA
TCCTTTTTTTCTGCGCGTAATCTGCTGCTTGCAAACAAAAAAACCACCGCTACCAGCGGTGGTTTGTTTG
CCGGATCAAGAGCTACCAACTCTTTTTCCGAAGGTAACTGGCTTCAGCAGAGCGCAGATACCAAATACTG
TTCTTCTAGTGTAGCCGTAGTTAGGCCACCACTTCAAGAACTCTGTAGCACCGCCTACATACCTCGCTCT
GCTAATCCTGTTACCAGTGGCTGCTGCCAGTGGCGATAAGTCGTGTCTTACCGGGTTGGACTCAAGACGA
TAGTTACCGGATAAGGCGCAGCGGTCGGGCTGAACGGGGGGTTCGTGCACACAGCCCAGCTTGGAGCGAA
CGACCTACACCGAACTGAGATACCTACAGCGTGAGCTATGAGAAAGCGCCACGCTTCCCGAAGGGAGAAA
GGCGGACAGGTATCCGGTAAGCGGCAGGGTCGGAACAGGAGAGCGCACGAGGGAGCTTCCAGGGGGAAAC
GCCTGGTATCTTTATAGTCCTGTCGGGTTTCGCCACCTCTGACTTGAGCGTCGATTTTTGTGATGCTCGT
CAGGGGGGCGGAGCCTATGGAAAAACGCCAGCAACGCGGCCTTTTTACGGTTCCTGGCCTTTTGCTGGCC
TTTTGCTCACATGTCCTGCAGGCAGCTGCGCGCTCGCTCGCTCACTGAGGCCGCCCGGGCGTCGGGCGAC
CTTTGGTCGCCCGGCCTCAGTGAGCGAGCGAGCGCGCAGAGAGGGAGTGGCCAACTCCATCACTAGGGGT
TCCTGCGGCCGCACGCGTTACACACTAGTGCATTAGGGAATTCGATATCAAGCTTATCGATAATCAACCT
CTGGATTACAAAATTTGTGAAAGATTGACTGGTATTCTTAACTATGTTGCTCCTTTTACGCTATGTGGAT
ACGCTGCTTTAATGCCTTTGTATCATGCTATTGCTTCCCGTATGGCTTTCATTTTCTCCTCCTTGTATAA
ATCCTGGTTGCTGTCTCTTTATGAGGAGTTGTGGCCCGTTGTCAGGCAACGTGGCGTGGTGTGCACTGTG
TTTGCTGACGCAACCCCCACTGGTTGGGGCATTGCCACCACCTGTCAGCTCCTTTCCGGGACTTTCGCTT
TCCCCCTCCCTATTGCCACGGCGGAACTCATCGCCGCCTGCCTTGCCCGCTGCTGGACAGGGGCTCGGCT
GTTGGGCACTGACAATTCCGTGGTGTTGTCGGGGAAATCATCGTCCTTTCCTTGGCTGCTCGCCTATGTT
GCCACCTGGATTCTGCGCGGGACGTCCTTCTGCTACGTCCCTTCGGCCCTCAATCCAGCGGACCTTCCTT
CCCGCGGCCTGCTGCCGGCTCTGCGGCCTCTTCCGCGTCTTCGCCTTCGCCCTCAGACGAGTCGGATCTC
CCTTTGGGCCGCCTCCCCGCATCGATACCGAGCGCTGCTCGAGAGATCTACGGGTGGCATCCCTGTGACC
CCTCCCCAGTGCCTCTCCTGGCCCTGGAAGTTGCCACTCCAGTGCCCACCAGCCTTGTCCTAATAAAATT
AAGTTGCATCATTTTGTCTGACTAGGTGTCCTTCTATAATATTATGGGGTGGAGGGGGGTGGTATGGAGC
AAGGGGCAAGTTGGGAAGACAACCTGTAGGGCCTGCGGGGTCTATTGGGAACCAAGCTGGAGTGCAGTGG
CACAATCTTGGCTCACTGCAATCTCCGCCTCCTGGGTTCAAGCGATTCTCCTGCCTCAGCCTCCCGAGTT
GTTGGGATTCCAGGCATGCATGACCAGGCTCAGCTAATTTTTGTTTTTTTGGTAGAGACGGGGTTTCACC
ATATTGGCCAGGCTGGTCTCCAACTCCTAATCTCAGGTGATCTACCCACCTTGGCCTCCCAAATTGCTGG
GATTACAGGCGTGAACCACTGCTCCCTTCCCTGTCCTTCTGATTTTGTAGGTAACCACGTGCGGACCGAG
CGGCCGCAGGAACCCCTAGTGATGGAGTTGGCCACTCCCTCTCTGCGCGCTCGCTCGCTCACTGAGGCCG
GGCGACCAAAGGTCGCCCGACGCCCGGGCTTTGCCCGGGCGGCCTCAGTGAGCGAGCGAGCGCGCAGCTG
CCTGCAGGGGCGCCTGATGCGGTATTTTCTCCTTACGCATCTGTGCGGTATTTCACACCGCATA
[95 nt withheld, positions 2935-3029]
T
[46 nt withheld, positions 3031-3076]
C
[141 nt withheld, positions 3078-3218]
CCTTTGACGTTGGAGTCCACGTTCTTT
[37 nt withheld, positions 3246-3282]
ACTCTATCTCGGGCTATTCTTTTGATTTATAAGGGATTTTGCCGATTTCGGTCTATTGGTTAAAAAATGA
GCTGATTTAACAAAAATTTAACGCGAATTTTAACAAAATATTAACGTTTACAATTTTATGGTGCACTCTC
AGTACAATCTGCTCTGATGCCGCATAGTTAAGCCAGCCCCGACACCCGCCAACACCCGCTGACGCGCCCT
GACGGGCTTGTCTGCTCCCGGCATCCGCTTACAGACAAGCTGTGACCGTCTCCGGGAGCTGCATGTGTCA
GAGGTTTTCACCGTCATCACCGAAACGCGCGAGACGAAAGGGCCTCGTGATACGCCTATTTTTATAGGTT
AATGTCATGATAATAATGGTTTCTTAGACGTCAGGTGGCACTTTTCGGGGAAATGTGCGCGGAACCCCTA
TTTGTTTATTTTTCTAAATACATTCAAATATGTATCCGCTCATGAGACAATAACCCTGATAAATGCTTCA
ATAATATTGAAAAAGGAAGAGTATGAGTATTCAACATTTCCGTGTCGCCCTTATTCCCTTTTTTGCGGCA
TTTTGCCTTCCTGTTTTTGCTCACCCAGAAACGCTGGTGAAAGTAAAAGATGCTGAAGATCAGTTGGGTG
CACGAGTGGGTTACATCGAACTGGATCTCAACAGCGGTAAGATCCTTGAGAGTTTTCGCCCCGAAGAACG
TTTTCCAATGATGAGCACTTTTAAAGTTCTGCTATGTGGCGCGGTATTATCCCGTATTGACGCCGGGCAA
GAGCAACTC
